>Addgene plasmid #123634 | pCAG-HkCas12a-2AeGFP | depositor full sequence | sequence record 235868 | pCAG-HkCas12a-2AeGFP sequence 9238 bps
ACGCGTTGACATTGATTATTGACTAGTTATTAATAGTAATCAATTACGGGGTCATTAGTTCATAGCCCAT
ATATGGAGTTCCGCGTTACATAACTTACGGTAAATGGCCCGCCTGGCTGACCGCCCAACGACCCCCGCCC
ATTGACGTCAATAATGACGTATGTTCCCATAGTAACGCCAATAGGGACTTTCCATTGACGTCAATGGGTG
GACTATTTACGGTAAACTGCCCACTTGGCAGTACATCAAGTGTATCATATGCCAAGTACGCCCCCTATTG
ACGTCAATGACGGTAAATGGCCCGCCTGGCATTATGCCCAGTACATGACCTTATGGGACTTTCCTACTTG
GCAGTACATCTACGTATTAGTCATCGCTATTACCATGGGTCGAGGTGAGCCCCACGTTCTGCTTCACTCT
CCCCATCTCCCCCCCCTCCCCACCCCCAATTTTGTATTTATTTATTTTTTAATTATTTTGTGCAGCGATG
GGGGCGGGGGGGGGGGGGGCGCGCGCCAGGCGGGGCGGGGCGGGGCGAGGGGCGGGGCGGGGCGAGGCGG
AGAGGTGCGGCGGCAGCCAATCAGAGCGGCGCGCTCCGAAAGTTTCCTTTTATGGCGAGGCGGCGGCGGC
GGCGGCCCTATAAAAAGCGAAGCGCGCGGCGGGCGGGAGTCGCTGCGTTGCCTTCGCCCCGTGCCCCGCT
CCGCGCCGCCTCGCGCCGCCCGCCCCGGCTCTGACTGACCGCGTTACTCCCACAGGTGAGCGGGCGGGAC
GGCCCTTCTCCTCCGGGCTGTAATTAGCGCTTGGTTTAATGACGGCTCGTTTCTTTTCTGTGGCTGCGTG
AAAGCCTTAAAGGGCTCCGGGAGGGCCCTTTGTGCGGGGGGGAGCGGCTCGGGGGGTGCGTGCGTGTGTG
TGTGCGTGGGGAGCGCCGCGTGCGGCCCGCGCTGCCCGGCGGCTGTGAGCGCTGCGGGCGCGGCGCGGGG
CTTTGTGCGCTCCGCGTGTGCGCGAGGGGAGCGCGGCCGGGGGCGGTGCCCCGCGGTGCGGGGGGGCTGC
GAGGGGAACAAAGGCTGCGTGCGGGGTGTGTGCGTGGGGGGGTGAGCAGGGGGTGTGGGCGCGGCGGTCG
GGCTGTAACCCCCCCCTGCACCCCCCTCCCCGAGTTGCTGAGCACGGCCCGGCTTCGGGTGCGGGGCTCC
GTACGGGGCGTGGCGCGGGGCTCGCCGTGCCGGGCGGGGGGTGGCGGCAGGTGGGGGTGCCGGGCGGGGC
GGGGCCGCCTCGGGCCGGGGAGGGCTCGGGGGAGGGGCGCGGCGGCCCCCGGAGCGCCGGCGGCTGTCGA
GGCGCGGCGAGCCGCAGCCATTGCCTTTTATGGTAATCGTGCGAGAGGGCGCAGGGACTTCCTTTGTCCC
AAATCTGTGCGGAGCCGAAATCTGGGAGGCGCCGCCGCACCCCCTCTAGCGGGCGCGGGGCGAAGCGGTG
CGGCGCCGGCAGGAAGGAAATGGGCGGGGAGGGCCTTCGTGCGTCGCCGCGCCGCCGTCCCCTTCTCCAT
CTCCAGCCTCGGGGCTGTCCGCAGGGGGACGGCTGCCTTCGGGGGGGACGGGGCAGGGCGGGGTTCGGCT
TCTGGCGTGTGACCGGCGGCTCTAGCGCCTCTGCTAACCATGTTCATGCCTTCTTCTTTTTCCTACAGCT
CCTGGGCAACGTGCTGGTTATTGTGCTGTCTCATCATTTTGGCAAAGCTAGTGAATTCTAATACGACTCA
CTATAGGCCGCCACCATGCCCAAGAAGAAGAGGAAGGTTCCCGGGATGTTCGAGAAGCTGAGCAACATCG
TGAGCATCAGCAAGACCATCCGCTTCAAGCTGATCCCCGTGGGCAAGACCCTGGAGAACATCGAGAAGCT
GGGCAAGCTGGAGAAGGACTTCGAGCGCAGCGACTTCTACCCCATCCTGAAGAACATCAGCGACGACTAC
TACCGCCAGTACATCAAGGAGAAGCTGAGCGACCTGAACCTGGACTGGCAGAAGCTGTACGACGCCCACG
AGCTGCTGGACAGCAGCAAGAAGGAGAGCCAGAAGAACCTGGAGATGATCCAGGCCCAGTACCGCAAGGT
GCTGTTCAACATCCTGAGCGGCGAGCTGGACAAGAGCGGCGAGAAGAACAGCAAGGACCTGATCAAGAAC
AACAAGGCCCTGTACGGCAAGCTGTTCAAGAAGCAGTTCATCCTGGAGGTGCTGCCCGACTTCGTGAACA
ACAACGACAGCTACAGCGAGGAGGACCTGGAGGGCCTGAACCTGTACAGCAAGTTCACCACCCGCCTGAA
GAACTTCTGGGAGACCCGCAAGAACGTGTTCACCGACAAGGACATCGTGACCGCCATCCCCTTCCGCGCC
GTGAACGAGAACTTCGGCTTCTACTACGACAACATCAAGATCTTCAACAAGAACATCGAGTACCTGGAGA
ACAAGATCCCCAACCTGGAGAACGAGCTGAAGGAGGCCGACATCCTGGACGACAACCGCAGCGTGAAGGA
CTACTTCACCCCCAACGGCTTCAACTACGTGATCACCCAGGACGGCATCGACGTGTACCAGGCCATCCGC
GGCGGCTTCACCAAGGAGAACGGCGAGAAGGTGCAGGGCATCAACGAGATCCTGAACCTGACCCAGCAGC
AGCTGCGCCGCAAGCCCGAGACCAAGAACGTGAAGCTGGGCGTGCTGACCAAGCTGCGCAAGCAGATCCT
GGAGTACAGCGAGAGCACCAGCTTCCTGATCGACCAGATCGAGGACGACAACGACCTGGTGGACCGCATC
AACAAGTTCAACGTGAGCTTCTTCGAGAGCACCGAGGTGAGCCCCAGCCTGTTCGAGCAGATCGAGCGCC
TGTACAACGCCCTGAAGAGCATCAAGAAGGAGGAGGTGTACATCGACGCCCGCAACACCCAGAAGTTCAG
CCAGATGCTGTTCGGCCAGTGGGACGTGATCCGCCGCGGCTACACCGTGAAGATCACCGAGGGCAGCAAG
GAGGAGAAGAAGAAGTACAAGGAGTACCTGGAGCTGGACGAGACCAGCAAGGCCAAGCGCTACCTGAACA
TCCGCGAGATCGAGGAGCTGGTGAACCTGGTGGAGGGCTTCGAGGAGGTGGACGTGTTCAGCGTGCTGCT
GGAGAAGTTCAAGATGAACAACATCGAGCGCAGCGAGTTCGAGGCCCCCATCTACGGCAGCCCCATCAAG
CTGGAGGCCATCAAGGAGTACCTGGAGAAGCACCTGGAGGAGTACCACAAGTGGAAGCTGCTGCTGATCG
GCAACGACGACCTGGACACCGACGAGACCTTCTACCCCCTGCTGAACGAGGTGATCAGCGACTACTACAT
CATCCCCCTGTACAACCTGACCCGCAACTACCTGACCCGCAAGCACAGCGACAAGGACAAGATCAAGGTG
AACTTCGACTTCCCCACCCTGGCCGACGGCTGGAGCGAGAGCAAGATCAGCGACAACCGCAGCATCATCC
TGCGCAAGGGCGGCTACTACTACCTGGGCATCCTGATCGACAACAAGCTGCTGATCAACAAGAAGAACAA
GAGCAAGAAGATCTACGAGATCCTGATCTACAACCAGATCCCCGAGTTCAGCAAGAGCATCCCCAACTAC
CCCTTCACCAAGAAGGTGAAGGAGCACTTCAAGAACAACGTGAGCGACTTCCAGCTGATCGACGGCTACG
TGAGCCCCCTGATCATCACCAAGGAGATCTACGACATCAAGAAGGAGAAGAAGTACAAGAAGGACTTCTA
CAAGGACAACAACACCAACAAGAACTACCTGTACACCATCTACAAGTGGATCGAGTTCTGCAAGCAGTTC
CTGTACAAGTACAAGGGCCCCAACAAGGAGAGCTACAAGGAGATGTACGACTTCAGCACCCTGAAGGACA
CCAGCCTGTACGTGAACCTGAACGACTTCTACGCCGACGTGAACAGCTGCGCCTACCGCGTGCTGTTCAA
CAAGATCGACGAGAACACCATCGACAACGCCGTGGAGGACGGCAAGCTGCTGCTGTTCCAGATCTACAAC
AAGGACTTCAGCCCCGAGAGCAAGGGCAAGAAGAACCTGCACACCCTGTACTGGCTGAGCATGTTCAGCG
AGGAGAACCTGCGCACCCGCAAGCTGAAGCTGAACGGCCAGGCCGAGATCTTCTACCGCAAGAAGCTGGA
GAAGAAGCCCATCATCCACAAGGAGGGCAGCATCCTGCTGAACAAGATCGACAAGGAGGGCAACACCATC
CCCGAGAACATCTACCACGAGTGCTACCGCTACCTGAACAAGAAGATCGGCCGCGAGGACCTGAGCGACG
AGGCCATCGCCCTGTTCAACAAGGACGTGCTGAAGTACAAGGAGGCCCGCTTCGACATCATCAAGGACCG
CCGCTACAGCGAGAGCCAGTTCTTCTTCCACGTGCCCATCACCTTCAACTGGGACATCAAGACCAACAAG
AACGTGAACCAGATCGTGCAGGGCATGATCAAGGACGGCGAGATCAAGCACATCATCGGCATCGACCGCG
GCGAGCGCCACCTGCTGTACTACAGCGTGATCGACCTGGAGGGCAACATCGTGGAGCAGGGCAGCCTGAA
CACCCTGGAGCAGAACCGCTTCGACAACAGCACCGTGAAGGTGGACTACCAGAACAAGCTGCGCACCCGC
GAGGAGGACCGCGACCGCGCCCGCAAGAACTGGACCAACATCAACAAGATCAAGGAGCTGAAGGACGGCT
ACCTGAGCCACGTGGTGCACAAGCTGAGCCGCCTGATCATCAAGTACGAGGCCATCGTGATCATGGAGAA
CCTGAACCAGGGCTTCAAGCGCGGCCGCTTCAAGGTGGAGCGCCAGGTGTACCAGAAGTTCGAGCTGGCC
CTGATGAACAAGCTGAGCGCCCTGAGCTTCAAGGAGAAGTACGACGAGCGCAAGAACCTGGAGCCCAGCG
GCATCCTGAACCCCATCCAGGCCTGCTACCCCGTGGACGCCTACCAGGAGCTGCAGGGCCAGAACGGCAT
CGTGTTCTACCTGCCCGCCGCCTACACCAGCGTGATCGACCCCGTGACCGGCTTCACCAACCTGTTCCGC
CTGAAGAGCATCAACAGCAGCAAGTACGAGGAGTTCATCAAGAAGTTCAAGAACATCTACTTCGACAACG
AGGAGGAGGACTTCAAGTTCATCTTCAACTACAAGGACTTCGCCAAGGCCAACCTGGTGATCCTGAACAA
CATCAAGAGCAAGGACTGGAAGATCAGCACCCGCGGCGAGCGCATCAGCTACAACAGCAAGAAGAAGGAG
TACTTCTACGTGCAGCCCACCGAGTTCCTGATCAACAAGCTGAAGGAGCTGAACATCGACTACGAGAACA
TCGACATCATCCCCCTGATCGACAACCTGGAGGAGAAGGCCAAGCGCAAGATCCTGAAGGCCCTGTTCGA
CACCTTCAAGTACAGCGTGCAGCTGCGCAACTACGACTTCGAGAACGACTACATCATCAGCCCCACCGCC
GACGACAACGGCAACTACTACAACAGCAACGAGATCGACATCGACAAGACCAACCTGCCCAACAACGGCG
ACGCCAACGGCGCCTTCAACATCGCCCGCAAGGGCCTGCTGCTGAAGGACCGCATCGTGAACAGCAACGA
GAGCAAGGTGGACCTGAAGATCAAGAACGAGGACTGGATCAACTTCATCATCAGCGCTAGCCCAAAGAAG
AAGAGGAAAGTCTCTAGATACCCTTATGATGTTCCAGATTATGCCGGATACCCATACGATGTCCCTGACT
ATGCAGGCTCCTACCCTTATGACGTCCCAGACTACGCCGGATCCAGGTCCGGCGGCGGAGAGGGCAGAGG
AAGTCTTCTAACATGCGGTGACGTGGAGGAGAATCCCGGCCCAATGGTGAGCAAGGGCGAGGAGCTGTTC
ACCGGGGTGGTGCCCATCCTGGTCGAGCTGGACGGCGACGTAAACGGCCACAAGTTCAGCGTGTCCGGCG
AGGGCGAGGGCGATGCCACCTACGGCAAGCTGACCCTGAAGTTCATCTGCACCACCGGCAAGCTGCCCGT
GCCCTGGCCCACCCTCGTGACCACCCTGACCTACGGCGTGCAGTGCTTCAGCCGCTACCCCGACCACATG
AAGCAGCACGACTTCTTCAAGTCCGCCATGCCCGAAGGCTACGTCCAGGAGCGCACCATCTTCTTCAAGG
ACGACGGCAACTACAAGACCCGCGCCGAGGTGAAGTTCGAGGGCGACACCCTGGTGAACCGCATCGAGCT
GAAGGGCATCGACTTCAAGGAGGACGGCAACATCCTGGGGCACAAGCTGGAGTACAACTACAACAGCCAC
AACGTCTATATCATGGCCGACAAGCAGAAGAACGGCATCAAGGTGAACTTCAAGATCCGCCACAACATCG
AGGACGGCAGCGTGCAGCTCGCCGACCACTACCAGCAGAACACCCCCATCGGCGACGGCCCCGTGCTGCT
GCCCGACAACCACTACCTGAGCACCCAGTCCGCCCTGAGCAAAGACCCCAACGAGAAGCGCGATCACATG
GTCCTGCTGGAGTTCGTGACCGCCGCCGGGATCACTCTCGGCATGGACGAGCTGTACAAGTAACTGCAGC
GCGGGGATCTCATGCTGGAGTTCTTCGCCCACCCCAACTTGTTTATTGCAGCTTATAATGGTTACAAATA
AAGCAATAGCATCACAAATTTCACAAATAAAGCATTTTTTTCACTGCATTCTAGTTGTGGTTTGTCCAAA
CTCATCAATGTATCTTATTAATTAACGTCGACCTCTAGCTAGAGCTTGGCGTAATCATGGTCATAGCTGT
TTCCTGTGTGAAATTGTTATCCGCTCACAATTCCACACAACATACGAGCCGGAAGCATAAAGTGTAAAGC
CTAGGGTGCCTAATGAGTGAGCTAACTCACATTAATTGCGTTGCGCTCACTGCCCGCTTTCCAGTCGGGA
AACCTGTCGTGCCAGCTGCATTAATGAATCGGCCAACGCGCGGGGAGAGGCGGTTTGCGTATTGGGCGCT
CTTCCGCTTCCTCGCTCACTGACTCGCTGCGCTCGGTCGTTCGGCTGCGGCGAGCGGTATCAGCTCACTC
AAAGGCGGTAATACGGTTATCCACAGAATCAGGGGATAACGCAGGAAAGAACATGTGAGCAAAAGGCCAG
CAAAAGGCCAGGAACCGTAAAAAGGCCGCGTTGCTGGCGTTTTTCCATAGGCTCCGCCCCCCTGACGAGC
ATCACAAAAATCGACGCTCAAGTCAGAGGTGGCGAAACCCGACAGGACTATAAAGATACCAGGCGTTTCC
CCCTGGAAGCTCCCTCGTGCGCTCTCCTGTTCCGACCCTGCCGCTTACCGGATACCTGTCCGCCTTTCTC
CCTTCGGGAAGCGTGGCGCTTTCTCATAGCTCACGCTGTAGGTATCTCAGTTCGGTGTAGGTCGTTCGCT
CCAAGCTGGGCTGTGTGCACGAACCCCCCGTTCAGCCCGACCGCTGCGCCTTATCCGGTAACTATCGTCT
TGAGTCCAACCCGGTAAGACACGACTTATCGCCACTGGCAGCAGCCACTGGTAACAGGATTAGCAGAGCG
AGGTATGTAGGCGGTGCTACAGAGTTCTTGAAGTGGTGGCCTAACTACGGCTACACTAGAAGAACAGTAT
TTGGTATCTGCGCTCTGCTGAAGCCAGTTACCTTCGGAAAAAGAGTTGGTAGCTCTTGATCCGGCAAACA
AACCACCGCTGGTAGCGGTGGTTTTTTTGTTTGCAAGCAGCAGATTACGCGCAGAAAAAAAGGATCTCAA
GAAGATCCTTTGATCTTTTCTACGGGGTCTGACGCTCAGTGGAACGAAAACTCACGTTAAGGGATTTTGG
TCATGAGATTATCAAAAAGGATCTTCACCTAGATCCTTTTAAATTAAAAATGAAGTTTTAAATCAATCTA
AAGTATATATGAGTAAACTTGGTCTGACAGTTACCAATGCTTAATCAGTGAGGCACCTATCTCAGCGATC
TGTCTATTTCGTTCATCCATAGTTGCCTGACTCCCCGTCGTGTAGATAACTACGATACGGGAGGGCTTAC
CATCTGGCCCCAGTGCTGCAATGATACCGCGAGACCCACGCTCACCGGCTCCAGATTTATCAGCAATAAA
CCAGCCAGCCGGAAGGGCCGAGCGCAGAAGTGGTCCTGCAACTTTATCCGCCTCCATCCAGTCTATTAAT
TGTTGCCGGGAAGCTAGAGTAAGTAGTTCGCCAGTTAATAGTTTGCGCAACGTTGTTGCCATTGCTACAG
GCATCGTGGTGTCACGCTCGTCGTTTGGTATGGCTTCATTCAGCTCCGGTTCCCAACGATCAAGGCGAGT
TACATGATCCCCCATGTTGTGCAAAAAAGCGGTTAGCTCCTTCGGTCCTCCGATCGTTGTCAGAAGTAAG
TTGGCCGCAGTGTTATCACTCATGGTTATGGCAGCACTGCATAATTCTCTTACTGTCATGCCATCCGTAA
GATGCTTTTCTGTGACTGGTGAGTACTCAACCAAGTCATTCTGAGAATAGTGTATGCGGCGACCGAGTTG
CTCTTGCCCGGCGTCAATACGGGATAATACCGCGCCACATAGCAGAACTTTAAAAGTGCTCATCATTGGA
AAACGTTCTTCGGGGCGAAAACTCTCAAGGATCTTACCGCTGTTGAGATCCAGTTCGATGTAACCCACTC
GTGCACCCAACTGATCTTCAGCATCTTTTACTTTCACCAGCGTTTCTGGGTGAGCAAAAACAGGAAGGCA
AAATGCCGCAAAAAAGGGAATAAGGGCGACACGGAAATGTTGAATACTCATACTCTTCCTTTTTCAATAT
TATTGAAGCATTTATCAGGGTTATTGTCTCATGAGCGGATACATATTTGAATGTATTTAGAAAAATAAAC
AAATAGGGGTTCCGCGCACATTTCCCCGAAAAGTGCCACCTGACGTCGACGGATCGGGAGATCGATCTCC
CGATCCCCTAGGGTCGACTCTCAGTACAATCTGCTCTGATGCCGCATAGTTAAGCCAGTATCTGCTCCCT
GCTTGTGTGTTGGAGGTCGCTGAGTAGTGCGCGAGCAAAATTTAAGCTACAACAAGGCAAGGCTTGACCG
ACAATTGCATGAAGAATCTGCTTAGGGTTAGGCGTTTTGCGCTGCTTCGCGATGTACGGGCCAGATAT
Features (pLannotate 1.2.2; 14 found; start..end, strand, type, name):
      8..387     +  enhancer       CMV enhancer: human cytomegalovirus immediate early enhancer
    390..665     +  promoter       chicken β-actin promoter: No description available
    666..1678    +  intron         chimeric intron: chimera between introns from chicken β-actin and rabbit β-globin
   1739..1757    +  promoter       T7 promoter: promoter for bacteriophage T7 RNA polymerase
   5924..6643    +  CDS            EGFP: the original enhanced GFP (Yang et al., 1996) mammalian codon-optimized
   6686..6807    +  polyA_signal   SV40 poly(A) signal: SV40 polyadenylation signal
   6874..6890    -  protein_bind   lac operator: The lac repressor binds to the lac operator to inhibit transcription in E. coli. This inhibition can be relieved by adding lactose or isopropyl-β-D-thiogalactopyranoside (IPTG). lac repressor encoded by lacI
   6898..6928    -  promoter       lac promoter: promoter for the E. coli lac operon
   6943..6964    -  protein_bind   CAP binding site: CAP binding activates transcription in the presence of cAMP. E. coli catabolite activator protein
   6977..7069    -  CDS            lacI (fragment): lac repressor; lacI; The lac repressor binds to the lac operator to inhibit transcription in E. coli. This inhibition can be relieved by adding lactose or isopropyl-β-D-thiogalactopyranoside (IPTG).
   7252..7840    -  rep_origin     ori: high-copy-number ColE1/pMB1/pBR322/pUC origin of replication
   8011..8871    -  CDS            AmpR: β-lactamase; bla; confers resistance to ampicillin, carbenicillin, and related antibiotics
   8872..8976    -  promoter       AmpR promoter: bla
   9047..9091    -  misc_feature   bom (fragment): basis of mobility region from pBR322
