[The description below was written by a language model from this plasmid's Addgene catalogue record and pLannotate feature annotations shown in this document.]
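Description:
pCAG-HkCas12a-2AeGFP is a 9,238 bp mammalian expression plasmid built on the pCAG-2AeGFP backbone for genome editing with HkCas12a (also listed as HpCpf1), one of a set of Cas12a orthologs evaluated for editing in mammalian cells. It is propagated in E. coli as a high-copy plasmid through a ColE1/pUC-type origin and selected with ampicillin via the β-lactamase gene and its native promoter. Residual bacterial backbone elements, including a lac promoter/operator, CAP binding site, a lacI fragment and a fragment of the pBR322 bom region, are also annotated but play no evident role in the mammalian cassette.

Expression is driven by the composite CAG promoter, annotated here as the CMV immediate-early enhancer, the chicken β-actin promoter and a chimeric β-actin/β-globin intron, which together give strong, broadly active transcription in mammalian cells. A T7 promoter lies just downstream, which could in principle allow in vitro transcription of the coding region. The synthetic HkCas12a open reading frame, recorded as carrying a C-terminal 3xHA tag for immunodetection, is not itself called by the automated annotation, but it presumably occupies the large unannotated stretch between the T7 promoter and EGFP. As the name indicates, the nuclease is linked to EGFP through a 2A self-cleaving peptide, so a single transcript yields separate nuclease and fluorescent proteins. This allows transfected cells to be identified or sorted by green fluorescence. The cassette ends in an SV40 polyadenylation signal. No crRNA expression cassette is annotated, so the guide is presumably supplied separately.
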