Addgene plasmid #123634: pCAG-HkCas12a-2AeGFP
Purpose: Mammalian expression, Genome editing
Depositing lab: Wei Li. Depositing organization: Institute of Zoology, Chinese Academy of Sciences. Publication: Enhanced mammalian genome editing by new Cas12a orthologs with optimized crRNA scaffolds. Teng F, Li J, Cui T, Xu K, Guo L, Gao Q, Feng G, Chen C, Han D, Zhou Q, Li W. Genome Biol. 2019 Feb 5;20(1):15. doi: 10.1186/s13059-019-1620-8. PubMed 30717767.
Backbone
  Vector backbone: pCAG-2AeGFP
  Vector type: Mammalian Expression
Growth in bacteria
  Bacterial resistance: Ampicillin, 100 μg/mL
  Growth temperature: 37°C
  Growth strain: DH5alpha
  Copy number: High Copy
Gene/Insert
  Gene/Insert name: HkCas12a (alt name: HpCpf1)
  Species: Synthetic
  Tag / fusion protein: 3xHA tag (C terminal on insert)
  Cloning method: Ligation Independent Cloning
Terms and licenses: Academic/Nonprofit Terms; Industry Terms: Not Available to Industry
How to cite: pCAG-HkCas12a-2AeGFP was a gift from Wei Li (Addgene plasmid # 123634 ; http://n2t.net/addgene:123634 ; RRID:Addgene_123634)
