>Addgene plasmid #123634 | pCAG-HkCas12a-2AeGFP | addgene partial sequence | sequence record 241195 | Addgene Partial NGS Result
CTCCTGGGCAACGTGCTGGTTATTGTGCTGTCTCATCATTTTGGCAAAGCTAGTGAATTCTAATACGACT
CACTATAGGCCGCCACCATGCCCAAGAAGAAGAGGAAGGTTCCCGGGATGTTCGAGAAGCTGAGCAACAT
CGTGAGCATCAGCAAGACCATCCGCTTCAAGCTGATCCCCGTGGGCAAGACCCTGGAGAACATCGAGAAG
CTGGGCAAGCTGGAGAAGGACTTCGAGCGCAGCGACTTCTACCCCATCCTGAAGAACATCAGCGACGACT
ACTACCGCCAGTACATCAAGGAGAAGCTGAGCGACCTGAACCTGGACTGGCAGAAGCTGTACGACGCCCA
CGAGCTGCTGGACAGCAGCAAGAAGGAGAGCCAGAAGAACCTGGAGATGATCCAGGCCCAGTACCGCAAG
GTGCTGTTCAACATCCTGAGCGGCGAGCTGGACAAGAGCGGCGAGAAGAACAGCAAGGACCTGATCAAGA
ACAACAAGGCCCTGTACGGCAAGCTGTTCAAGAAGCAGTTCATCCTGGAGGTGCTGCCCGACTTCGTGAA
CAACAACGACAGCTACAGCGAGGAGGACCTGGAGGGCCTGAACCTGTACAGCAAGTTCACCACCCGCCTG
AAGAACTTCTGGGAGACCCGCAAGAACGTGTTCACCGACAAGGACATCGTGACCGCCATCCCCTTCCGCG
CCGTGAACGAGAACTTCGGCTTCTACTACGACAACATCAAGATCTTCAACAAGAACATCGAGTACCTGGA
GAACAAGATCCCCAACCTGGAGAACGAGCTGAAGGAGGCCGACATCCTGGACGACAACCGCAGCGTGAAG
GACTACTTCACCCCCAACGGCTTCAACTACGTGATCACCCAGGACGGCATCGACGTGTACCAGGCCATCC
GCGGCGGCTTCACCAAGGAGAACGGCGAGAAGGTGCAGGGCATCAACGAGATCCTGAACCTGACCCAGCA
GCAGCTGCGCCGCAAGCCCGAGACCAAGAACGTGAAGCTGGGCGTGCTGACCAAGCTGCGCAAGCAGATC
CTGGAGTACAGCGAGAGCACCAGCTTCCTGATCGACCAGATCGAGGACGACAACGACCTGGTGGACCGCA
TCAACAAGTTCAACGTGAGCTTCTTCGAGAGCACCGAGGTGAGCCCCAGCCTGTTCGAGCAGATCGAGCG
CCTGTACAACGCCCTGAAGAGCATCAAGAAGGAGGAGGTGTACATCGACGCCCGCAACACCCAGAAGTTC
AGCCAGATGCTGTTCGGCCAGTGGGACGTGATCCGCCGCGGCTACACCGTGAAGATCACCGAGGGCAGCA
AGGAGGAGAAGAAGAAGTACAAGGAGTACCTGGAGCTGGACGAGACCAGCAAGGCCAAGCGCTACCTGAA
CATCCGCGAGATCGAGGAGCTGGTGAACCTGGTGGAGGGCTTCGAGGAGGTGGACGTGTTCAGCGTGCTG
CTGGAGAAGTTCAAGATGAACAACATCGAGCGCAGCGAGTTCGAGGCCCCCATCTACGGCAGCCCCATCA
AGCTGGAGGCCATCAAGGAGTACCTGGAGAAGCACCTGGAGGAGTACCACAAGTGGAAGCTGCTGCTGAT
CGGCAACGACGACCTGGACACCGACGAGACCTTCTACCCCCTGCTGAACGAGGTGATCAGCGACTACTAC
ATCATCCCCCTGTACAACCTGACCCGCAACTACCTGACCCGCAAGCACAGCGACAAGGACAAGATCAAGG
TGAACTTCGACTTCCCCACCCTGGCCGACGGCTGGAGCGAGAGCAAGATCAGCGACAACCGCAGCATCAT
CCTGCGCAAGGGCGGCTACTACTACCTGGGCATCCTGATCGACAACAAGCTGCTGATCAACAAGAAGAAC
AAGAGCAAGAAGATCTACGAGATCCTGATCTACAACCAGATCCCCGAGTTCAGCAAGAGCATCCCCAACT
ACCCCTTCACCAAGAAGGTGAAGGAGCACTTCAAGAACAACGTGAGCGACTTCCAGCTGATCGACGGCTA
CGTGAGCCCCCTGATCATCACCAAGGAGATCTACGACATCAAGAAGGAGAAGAAGTACAAGAAGGACTTC
TACAAGGACAACAACACCAACAAGAACTACCTGTACACCATCTACAAGTGGATCGAGTTCTGCAAGCAGT
TCCTGTACAAGTACAAGGGCCCCAACAAGGAGAGCTACAAGGAGATGTACGACTTCAGCACCCTGAAGGA
CACCAGCCTGTACGTGAACCTGAACGACTTCTACGCCGACGTGAACAGCTGCGCCTACCGCGTGCTGTTC
AACAAGATCGACGAGAACACCATCGACAACGCCGTGGAGGACGGCAAGCTGCTGCTGTTCCAGATCTACA
ACAAGGACTTCAGCCCCGAGAGCAAGGGCAAGAAGAACCTGCACACCCTGTACTGGCTGAGCATGTTCAG
CGAGGAGAACCTGCGCACCCGCAAGCTGAAGCTGAACGGCCAGGCCGAGATCTTCTACCGCAAGAAGCTG
GAGAAGAAGCCCATCATCCACAAGGAGGGCAGCATCCTGCTGAACAAGATCGACAAGGAGGGCAACACCA
TCCCCGAGAACATCTACCACGAGTGCTACCGCTACCTGAACAAGAAGATCGGCCGCGAGGACCTGAGCGA
CGAGGCCATCGCCCTGTTCAACAAGGACGTGCTGAAGTACAAGGAGGCCCGCTTCGACATCATCAAGGAC
CGCCGCTACAGCGAGAGCCAGTTCTTCTTCCACGTGCCCATCACCTTCAACTGGGACATCAAGACCAACA
AGAACGTGAACCAGATCGTGCAGGGCATGATCAAGGACGGCGAGATCAAGCACATCATCGGCATCGACCG
CGGCGAGCGCCACCTGCTGTACTACAGCGTGATCGACCTGGAGGGCAACATCGTGGAGCAGGGCAGCCTG
AACACCCTGGAGCAGAACCGCTTCGACAACAGCACCGTGAAGGTGGACTACCAGAACAAGCTGCGCACCC
GCGAGGAGGACCGCGACCGCGCCCGCAAGAACTGGACCAACATCAACAAGATCAAGGAGCTGAAGGACGG
CTACCTGAGCCACGTGGTGCACAAGCTGAGCCGCCTGATCATCAAGTACGAGGCCATCGTGATCATGGAG
AACCTGAACCAGGGCTTCAAGCGCGGCCGCTTCAAGGTGGAGCGCCAGGTGTACCAGAAGTTCGAGCTGG
CCCTGATGAACAAGCTGAGCGCCCTGAGCTTCAAGGAGAAGTACGACGAGCGCAAGAACCTGGAGCCCAG
CGGCATCCTGAACCCCATCCAGGCCTGCTACCCCGTGGACGCCTACCAGGAGCTGCAGGGCCAGAACGGC
ATCGTGTTCTACCTGCCCGCCGCCTACACCAGCGTGATCGACCCCGTGACCGGCTTCACCAACCTGTTCC
GCCTGAAGAGCATCAACAGCAGCAAGTACGAGGAGTTCATCAAGAAGTTCAAGAACATCTACTTCGACAA
CGAGGAGGAGGACTTCAAGTTCATCTTCAACTACAAGGACTTCGCCAAGGCCAACCTGGTGATCCTGAAC
AACATCAAGAGCAAGGACTGGAAGATCAGCACCCGCGGCGAGCGCATCAGCTACAACAGCAAGAAGAAGG
AGTACTTCTACGTGCAGCCCACCGAGTTCCTGATCAACAAGCTGAAGGAGCTGAACATCGACTACGAGAA
CATCGACATCATCCCCCTGATCGACAACCTGGAGGAGAAGGCCAAGCGCAAGATCCTGAAGGCCCTGTTC
GACACCTTCAAGTACAGCGTGCAGCTGCGCAACTACGACTTCGAGAACGACTACATCATCAGCCCCACCG
CCGACGACAACGGCAACTACTACAACAGCAACGAGATCGACATCGACAAGACCAACCTGCCCAACAACGG
CGACGCCAACGGCGCCTTCAACATCGCCCGCAAGGGCCTGCTGCTGAAGGACCGCATCGTGAACAGCAAC
GAGAGCAAGGTGGACCTGAAGATCAAGAACGAGGACTGGATCAACTTCATCATCAGCGCTAGCCCAAAGA
AGAAGAGGAAAGTCTCTAGATACCCTTATGATGTTCCAGATTATGCCGGATACCCATACGATGTCCCTGA
CTATGCAGGCTCCTACCCTTATGACGTCCCAGACTACGCCGGATCCAGGTCCGGCGGCGGAGAGGGCAGA
GGAAGTCTTCTAACATGCGGTGACGTGGAGGAGAATCCCGGCCCAATGGTGAGCAAGGGCGAGGAGCTGT
TCACCGGGGTGGTGCCCATCCTGGTCGAGCTGGACGGCGACGTAAACGGCCACAAGTTCAGCGTGTCCGG
CGAGGGCGAGGGCGATGCCACCTACGGCAAGCTGACCCTGAAGTTCATCTGCACCACCGGCAAGCTGCCC
GTGCCCTGGCCCACCCTCGTGACCACCCTGACCTACGGCGTGCAGTGCTTCAGCCGCTACCCCGACCACA
TGAAGCAGCACGACTTCTTCAAGTCCGCCATGCCCGAAGGCTACGTCCAGGAGCGCACCATCTTCTTCAA
GGACGACGGCAACTACAAGACCCGCGCCGAGGTGAAGTTCGAGGGCGACACCCTGGTGAACCGCATCGAG
CTGAAGGGCATCGACTTCAAGGAGGACGGCAACATCCTGGGGCACAAGCTGGAGTACAACTACAACAGCC
ACAACGTCTATATCATGGCCGACAAGCAGAAGAACGGCATCAAGGTGAACTTCAAGATCCGCCACAACAT
CGAGGACGGCAGCGTGCAGCTCGCCGACCACTACCAGCAGAACACCCCCATCGGCGACGGCCCCGTGCTG
CTGCCCGACAACCACTACCTGAGCACCCAGTCCGCCCTGAGCAAAGACCCCAACGAGAAGCGCGATCACA
TGGTCCTGCTGGAGTTCGTGACCGCCGCCGGGATCACTCTCGGCATGGACGAGCTGTACAAGTAACTGCA
GCGCGGGGATCTCATGCTGGAGTTCTTCGCCCACCCCAACTTGTTTATTGCAGCTTATAATGGTTACAAA
TAAAGCAATAGCATCACAAATTTCACAAATAAAGCATTTTTTTCACTGCATTCTAGTTGTGGTTTGTCCA
AACTCATCAATGTATCTTATTAATTAACGTCGACCTCTAGCTAGAGCTTGGCGTAATCATGGTCATAGCT
GTTTCCTGTGTGAAATTGTTATCCGCTCACAATTCCACACAACATACGAGCCGGAAGCATAAAGTGTAAA
GCCTAGGGTGCCTAATGAGTGAGCTAACTCACATTAATTGCGTTGCGCTCACTGCCCGCTTTCCAGTCGG
GAAACCTGTCGTGCCAGCTGCATTAATGAATCGGCCAACGCGCGGGGAGAGGCGGTTTGCGTATTGGGCG
CTCTTCCGCTTCCTCGCTCACTGACTCGCTGCGCTCGGTCGTTCGGCTGCGGCGAGCGGTATCAGCTCAC
TCAAAGGCGGTAATACGGTTATCCACAGAATCAGGGGATAACGCAGGAAAGAACATGTGAGCAAAAGGCC
AGCAAAAGGCCAGGAACCGTAAAAAGGCCGCGTTGCTGGCGTTTTTCCATAGGCTCCGCCCCCCTGACGA
GCATCACAAAAATCGACGCTCAAGTCAGAGGTGGCGAAACCCGACAGGACTATAAAGATACCAGGCGTTT
CCCCCTGGAAGCTCCCTCGTGCGCTCTCCTGTTCCGACCCTGCCGCTTACCGGATACCTGTCCGCCTTTC
TCCCTTCGGGAAGCGTGGCGCTTTCTCATAGCTCACGCTGTAGGTATCTCAGTTCGGTGTAGGTCGTTCG
CTCCAAGCTGGGCTGTGTGCACGAACCCCCCGTTCAGCCCGACCGCTGCGCCTTATCCGGTAACTATCGT
CTTGAGTCCAACCCGGTAAGACACGACTTATCGCCACTGGCAGCAGCCACTGGTAACAGGATTAGCAGAG
CGAGGTATGTAGGCGGTGCTACAGAGTTCTTGAAGTGGTGGCCTAACTACGGCTACACTAGAAGAACAGT
ATTTGGTATCTGCGCTCTGCTGAAGCCAGTTACCTTCGGAAAAAGAGTTGGTAGCTCTTGATCCGGCAAA
CAAACCACCGCTGGTAGCGGTGGTTTTTTTGTTTGCAAGCAGCAGATTACGCGCAGAAAAAAAGGATCTC
AAGAAGATCCTTTGATCTTTTCTACGGGGTCTGACGCTCAGTGGAACGAAAACTCACGTTAAGGGATTTT
GGTCATGAGATTATCAAAAAGGATCTTCACCTAGATCCTTTTAAATTAAAAATGAAGTTTTAAATCAATC
TAAAGTATATATGAGTAAACTTGGTCTGACAGTTACCAATGCTTAATCAGTGAGGCACCTATCTCAGCGA
TCTGTCTATTTCGTTCATCCATAGTTGCCTGACTCCCCGTCGTGTAGATAACTACGATACGGGAGGGCTT
ACCATCTGGCCCCAGTGCTGCAATGATACCGCGAGACCCACGCTCACCGGCTCCAGATTTATCAGCAATA
AACCAGCCAGCCGGAAGGGCCGAGCGCAGAAGTGGTCCTGCAACTTTATCCGCCTCCATCCAGTCTATTA
ATTGTTGCCGGGAAGCTAGAGTAAGTAGTTCGCCAGTTAATAGTTTGCGCAACGTTGTTGCCATTGCTAC
AGGCATCGTGGTGTCACGCTCGTCGTTTGGTATGGCTTCATTCAGCTCCGGTTCCCAACGATCAAGGCGA
GTTACATGATCCCCCATGTTGTGCAAAAAAGCGGTTAGCTCCTTCGGTCCTCCGATCGTTGTCAGAAGTA
AGTTGGCCGCAGTGTTATCACTCATGGTTATGGCAGCACTGCATAATTCTCTTACTGTCATGCCATCCGT
AAGATGCTTTTCTGTGACTGGTGAGTACTCAACCAAGTCATTCTGAGAATAGTGTATGCGGCGACCGAGT
TGCTCTTGCCCGGCGTCAATACGGGATAATACCGCGCCACATAGCAGAACTTTAAAAGTGCTCATCATTG
GAAAACGTTCTTCGGGGCGAAAACTCTCAAGGATCTTACCGCTGTTGAGATCCAGTTCGATGTAACCCAC
TCGTGCACCCAACTGATCTTCAGCATCTTTTACTTTCACCAGCGTTTCTGGGTGAGCAAAAACAGGAAGG
CAAAATGCCGCAAAAAAGGGAATAAGGGCGACACGGAAATGTTGAATACTCATACTCTTCCTTTTTCAAT
ATTATTGAAGCATTTATCAGGGTTATTGTCTCATGAGCGGATACATATTTGAATGTATTTAGAAAAATAA
ACAAATAGGGGTTCCGCGCACATTTCCCCGAAAAGTGCCACCTGACGTCGACGGATCGGGAGATCGATCT
CCCGATCCCCTAGGGTCGACTCTCAGTACAATCTGCTCTGATGCCGCATAGTTAAGCCAGTATCTGCTCC
CTGCTTGTGTGTTGGAGGTCGCTGAGTAGTGCGCGAGCAAAATTTAAGCTACAACAAGGCAAGGCTTGAC
CGACAATTGCATGAAGAATCTGCTTAGGGTTAGGCGTTTTGCGCTGCTTCGCGATGTACGGGCCAGATAT
